>Addgene plasmid #196768 | pGG-PIP30 | addgene full sequence | sequence record 396347 | Addgene NGS Result
GACGAAAGGGCCTCGTGATACGCCTATTTTTATAGGTTAATGTCATGATAATAATGGTTTCTTAGACGTC
AGGTGGCACTTTTCGGGGAAATGTGCGCGGAACCCCTATTTGTTTATTTTTCTAAATACATTCAAATATG
TATCCGCTCATGAGACAATAACCCTGATAAATGCTTCAATAATATTGAAAAAGGAAGAGTATGAGTATTC
AACATTTCCGTGTCGCCCTTATTCCCTTTTTTGCGGCATTTTGCCTTCCTGTTTTTGCTCACCCAGAAAC
GCTGGTGAAAGTAAAAGATGCTGAAGATCAGTTGGGTGCACGAGTGGGTTACATCGAACTGGATCTCAAC
AGCGGTAAGATCCTTGAGAGTTTTCGCCCCGAAGAACGTTTTCCAATGATGAGCACTTTTAAAGTTCTGC
TATGTGGCGCGGTATTATCCCGTATTGACGCCGGGCAAGAGCAACTCGGTCGCCGCATACACTATTCTCA
GAATGACTTGGTTGAGTACTCACCAGTCACAGAAAAGCATCTTACGGATGGCATGACAGTAAGAGAATTA
TGCAGTGCTGCCATAACCATGAGTGATAACACTGCGGCCAACTTACTTCTGACAACGATCGGAGGACCGA
AGGAGCTAACCGCTTTTTTGCACAACATGGGGGATCATGTAACTCGCCTTGATCGTTGGGAACCGGAGCT
GAATGAAGCCATACCAAACGACGAGCGTGACACCACGATGCCTGTAGCAATGGCAACAACGTTGCGCAAA
CTATTAACTGGCGAACTACTTACTCTAGCTTCCCGGCAACAATTAATAGACTGGATGGAGGCGGATAAAG
TTGCAGGACCACTTCTGCGCTCGGCCCTTCCGGCTGGCTGGTTTATTGCTGATAAATCTGGAGCCGGTGA
GCGTGGCTCTCGAGGTATCATTGCAGCACTGGGGCCAGATGGTAAGCCCTCCCGTATCGTAGTTATCTAC
ACGACGGGGAGTCAGGCAACTATGGATGAACGAAATAGACAGATCGCTGAGATAGGTGCCTCACTGATTA
AGCATTGGTAACTGTCAGACCAAGTTTACTCATATATACTTTAGATTGATTTAAAACTTCATTTTTAATT
TAAAAGGATCTAGGTGAAGATCCTTTTTGATAATCTCATGACCAAAATCCCTTAACGTGAGTTTTCGTTC
CACTGAGCGTCAGACCCCGTAGAAAAGATCAAAGGATCTTCTTGAGATCCTTTTTTTCTGCGCGTAATCT
GCTGCTTGCAAACAAAAAAACCACCGCTACCAGCGGTGGTTTGTTTGCCGGATCAAGAGCTACCAACTCT
TTTTCCGAAGGTAACTGGCTTCAGCAGAGCGCAGATACCAAATACTGTTCTTCTAGTGTAGCCGTAGTTA
GGCCACCACTTCAAGAACTCTGTAGCACCGCCTACATACCTCGCTCTGCTAATCCTGTTACCAGTGGCTG
CTGCCAGTGGCGATAAGTCGTGTCTTACCGGGTTGGACTCAAGACGATAGTTACCGGATAAGGCGCAGCG
GTCGGGCTGAACGGGGGGTTCGTGCACACAGCCCAGCTTGGAGCGAACGACCTACACCGAACTGAGATAC
CTACAGCGTGAGCTATGAGAAAGCGCCACGCTTCCCGAAGGGAGAAAGGCGGACAGGTATCCGGTAAGCG
GCAGGGTCGGAACAGGAGAGCGCACGAGGGAGCTTCCAGGGGGAAACGCCTGGTATCTTTATAGTCCTGT
CGGGTTTCGCCACCTCTGACTTGAGCGTCGATTTTTGTGATGCTCGTCAGGGGGGCGGAGCCTATGGAAA
AACGCCAGCAACGCGGCCTTTTTACGGTTCCTGGCCTTTTGCTGGCCTTTTGCTCACATGTTCTTTCCTG
CGTTATCCCCTGATTCTGTGGATAACCGTATTACCGCCTTTGAGTGAGCTGATACCGCTCGCCGCAGCCG
AACGACCGAGCGCAGCGAGTCAGTGAGCGAGGAAGCGGAAGAGCGCCCAATACGCAAACCGCCTCTCCCC
GCGCGTTGGCCGATTCATTAATGCAGCTGGCACGACAGGTTTCCCGACTGGAAAGCGGGCAGTGAGCGCA
ACGCAATTAATGTGAGTTAGCTCACTCATTAGGCACCCCAGGCTTTACACTTTATGCTTCCGGCTCGTAT
GTTGTGTGGAATTGTGAGCGGATAACAATTTCACACGAGCTATTTAGGTGACACTATAGAAGTGAAGCTT
GGTCTCAACCTCACACACTGGTCACTTAATGGTTTATTTGACTGGTCAAATACTTCTAATTTCTAAATTA
ATTTATTTTAAATATGTTTTGTCAGAAACTTCACCTTTGATTTGACCACTATTATTACAGATCATGACCA
TGATTATAAGAATATTAAAATTAATGAATATTAAAAAAAAAACATTAATGAATATTTTTCTCAGTAGACT
AAACAAATATTTACTGGTCTTGTGAAAATAGTAATTTTAGATATTCTAAGGCCACGAAGAAATAGAAAAT
TTTAAAATATATGCTAAATTTTTTTGTGATCAATTAATTTAAGATTTGAGATCAGCTGGCGCCACACGCA
AAATAACCAATTTGATTCATTCTTTGTGTGTAAACTTTTTTTCCATCTTTGAACGTAAAGTTGTTGTCTA
TTTTGTTTTCTTAATGAGGCAAAGCTCAATACCCATCGTCGATCTAAGATTCCCTCTTGGATCCACATAA
TGATCACTAAATTTTATATTTTAATCAAAGCATTAAACAATGTTGATGTTAAATAATAAAATTGAGCCAT
TAACATGTGTATTAAGTTGTTTTTGTTTATGGGAGAGTAACATGAAAGCGTATTATAATAATACGAATCA
ACTAATGTAACGTTGTAACTTTCATAATTAGTTTAAGCTCATTTTAATTTTTAATTTTTACGTATAGGAT
AATTGGTTTGATTAGACATATCGCAAAAGTGAAAAGGCCCAAATAATTAAAATAAGAGTGTTTATACCAC
TGGAAAAAGGTCATGTGAGATTGTCCTTAAATTACTAAAAAAGAAAGGGGGCACTGAAAATAATTTACTT
TAGAATTATTTTGATAATATTTACTGGCTGAGACTTGAGAGTTGAGAGATCAGAGACTCTGACCAATGGG
AAATTCTTTGGATGGGTCAAACGTTGTGCGCCACTAAGCAAAATAAACTCATATATAATGTTATCCGTTG
CATACAATTGATAGATTTATGTTATTACAAAGCAAATTTTCCAATATTCTCCAAACTTTTGAGAAGAAGA
AAAGCAAGTTTCAAACGTTTCTTAAATCGTGAGAAGAAGAAAAGCAAGTTTCAAACGTTTCTTAAATCGT
AACTCAATGTAAGTATGTAACAAAATTACACAAACAACTTTTCTTTGGTATATACCCAAGTATAAAGTGT
CTAACAAATTTTACTATCCGTACTTAAATTTGTGATTAAACATACTTTGTTCATCAAAGTTTCTTGTGCA
AATCTTTTTAAGTTGTTAAAGTGTTGAAATGGACTTGACGTAGTAAAACTGGTATATGCGTATAGCCAAA
GGATTTTTTTACTTTTATTATACGTGTCAATTAGTAAACAATGCAACACGAGTATCAAAAAGAGAGATAT
TGTGTGCATAAGAAGGTGCGTTCAGATGTTGAAGCTAGTACTATGTTGGGTATAAGAAATTAAATTACAG
CTTAGAATCTAAGCCTTTGATGTTTTAAAAAAAGAATTGTTAACTTCTCTTCTTTTTTGTACGAGAGAGT
AATTTTATATAAGGAAAAATATGGTAAAATGGGATTAGAAGAAGTGGTAAGGTCACATGGAAACATGTGT
AAGCTGAGTAGGACATGGTCAGGTCGGCTGGTGGGTCTTAATTTTTAACGCAAAGCCCCACCATTTTCAC
TTCATTTATGTACCCTAATAAATAATTCACGTAATCCTTTTGAAGTTCTGTTTTGGAACCAATGATTTGG
AATTTATGAAAAGAATCGAGTTCAACGAAACATGTAAGAGTATTTTTGTGGATTTTCTCTCTAATACCGT
TTTCTTTTTTTTTTTGTCACATCATCCATATGTTTATTTGTGAAATTTCGATAAACGATTAGATAGTGGC
TGTATATGATTTTATTATAAGAGACTTCCGCAATGTTGCAAGGAAAAGTATTCTAAAAAAAAAAAGTAGT
ACTCTAAATACTTTCTGATATAACTTAAGACTTTTGTTAAAAATTTCAAACTCAAAATGATGCGTATCAT
TAATTCTATAGTTTTAAGAAGAGAAAATATAGGATATATTTAAGAAGACAAAAATGTTTACATACACAAA
TGTGATTGTAAAAGTCACATCTTACTCAAAAAGTAATAAAAAATAAAATAAAATAAAAATATATGGAGAA
AAAGGACACGAATCTATATAAATAGATGCAACTTTTTTAAAGGGGGATTGACAAAAAGGCACTAAAAAAA
CTCTCCTTTTGACGGGCGATGTCTCAAGGGAAATCTTGAATGTGACTCAAAGCGAAGAGATGAAACAGCT
CGAAAAGATTTGGTTTGAGAATCAAAATTGTCCTCATACAGACAACATTGTCGTCCCACCGTCTCAACCT
TAATAGCTTCTGGGGTCTGTTTTTAATAGCAGGCCTTGCTTCAGTCATGGCACATCTCGTCTTCATAGCC
AACTTCTTGTACGAACATAGGCACACGCTAAATGAGGAATCGAAAATTTCCTTTTCCAGAAAGCTAACAT
TTTTGCTTAGAAACTTTGATGAAAACGACAGAAAATCGCACATGTTCAAGGAGAGTGCAATTCATAATGT
GAGTTCACCTTTTAGTCAAACCACTCCAAGACCTTCAACAGTGCAGATCACACCATGACCACGAAGTCCG
TCGCAAAATATGCAGTTTGAGCCAAGATGTGTATCTTTTGAAAGCAAAGAATTTTTCACTCCCCAATTAG
AATGTATAGCTAAATGATAAATAGAATTTCAAAAGTTGTTGAAGCATTTTGATTACTTAGCTAATTTTAC
TGACTTATTTTCATATTTTTGTGTGTTAGTCTCTTCTCAAATCTATATATAACCCATGATATACTCTATA
TTTAGCACTTTATCATGGTTATTAAGATCCATTTTATGGTGTTTCATTAGTATTTTCATTGTGGTTTGTT
GCATTTAGTGTCCAAGTGAGTCTTCTTGCATTTTAGAAGTCCTATAGTTACTGTGTGTATTTTGTGTCTC
TTTTGAGATATTTCATGTTAAAATAATGGAGGACACACATTTAAATGCAAAGAAGAGAATTGATGATTCA
TAACCTATCTGAAGTCTCTCAAAGATCGACTCGGATGAAGTTCTTTCATTGAGATTTAGCTTTGGACCTC
TTTATAATGGTTATAGGAAATTGAAATAGATTTCCAATGGAGGTGATGTTTCATGGGTATGTGAGCTATT
GGTAGAGATTTATGGCTGATTTTCGTATACATATGTCAATCTATCGCAGAAAAGAAACTCATCTAGAAAC
CTCTCTTAAAAACGGACAGAAGCTTCTTCGACCTCCACCTTCGGCCCCAACACCACCAAAGCCCCTCTCC
GATCACCATCGTCGTCCATGACACAACCGAAGCCATCTCTTTTTAGCTTTGATCCAAATTGCAACCGGGT
TGTAACCCGGTTTATCTCGTCGATCCGGTCAGAACCTATTAAGCAAATTTTAGACATTTGTTAATAATAA
AATTTTCACTACAAAAAAAATAATATAGTAATTTTCCAAAAAGGTTTTTGGTTCGTGTTACATTTTCTGA
GATGATCCATCAACTTACAATTGGCATTTTCTTTCTCTCTCTCTCTTAGTAGGATATTCACTAGCGTAAA
ATCACTCGATTATGACCTTTTATGTGTATGAAACGGTCTTGCTAGCTGGAAGAAAAATATTAATCTTCCG
TCAAACAAGTAAGAAGACTGAAGTTGGAGATTTTTCAAAGTAAACGTATGTAGCCTAAAAAAAAGGAGTG
ACAATGGTAGAGAATAATGACAAAAAGCGAGCTCATATTATCGTCCATACAATTTTTTTCTGTCACTTTC
AAACCTTAACTTCGTTTGTTTTCTTTTACATTCTTGTTTTCATATTTTATTTTATCTCTATATATGTATA
TATATATATGTATGTGTGTGTGTGTATATATGCAATAGAACAATAAAAAAGAAGAGGAAGTTAAAGAATG
ACATAAAGTTCCTCAATCTGGAACATGAGACCGAATTCTCGCCCTATAGTGAGTCGTATTACCTGGCCGT
CGTTTTACAACGTCGTGACTGGGAAAACCCTGGCGTTACCCAACTTAATCGCCTTGCAGCACATCCCCCT
TTCGCCAGCTGGCGTAATAGCGAAGAGGCCCGCACCGATCGCCCTTCCCAACAGTTGCGCAGCCTGAATG
GCGAATGGCGCCTGATGCGGTATTTTCTCCTTACGCATCTGTGCGGTATTTCACACCGCATATGGTGCAC
TCTCAGTACAATCTGCTCTGATGCCGCATAGTTAAGCCAGCCCCGACACCCGCCAACACCCGCTGACGCG
CCCTGACGGGCTTGTCTGCTCCCGGCATCCGCTTACAGACAAGCTGTGACCGTCTCCGGGAGCTGCATGT
GTCAGAGGTTTTCACCGTCATCACCGAAACGCGCGA
Features (pLannotate 1.2.2; 13 found; start..end, strand, type, name):
     96..200     +  promoter       AmpR promoter: bla
    201..1061    +  CDS            AmpR: β-lactamase; bla; confers resistance to ampicillin, carbenicillin, and related antibiotics
   1232..1820    +  rep_origin     ori: high-copy-number ColE1/pMB1/pBR322/pUC origin of replication
   2003..2095    +  CDS            lacI (fragment): lac repressor; lacI; The lac repressor binds to the lac operator to inhibit transcription in E. coli. This inhibition can be relieved by adding lactose or isopropyl-β-D-thiogalactopyranoside (IPTG).
   2108..2129    +  protein_bind   CAP binding site: CAP binding activates transcription in the presence of cAMP. E. coli catabolite activator protein
   2144..2174    +  promoter       lac promoter: promoter for the E. coli lac operon
   2182..2198    +  protein_bind   lac operator: The lac repressor binds to the lac operator to inhibit transcription in E. coli. This inhibition can be relieved by adding lactose or isopropyl-β-D-thiogalactopyranoside (IPTG). lac repressor encoded by lacI
   2212..2230    +  promoter       SP6 promoter: promoter for bacteriophage SP6 RNA polymerase
   4592..4966    +  CDS            GLR2.9 (fragment): GLR29_ARATH - Experimental evidence at transcript level: Swiss-Prot protein existence level 2. Glutamate-gated receptor that probably acts as non-selective cation channel. May be involved in light-signal transduction and calcium homeostasis via the regulation of calcium influx into cells. From Arabidopsis thaliana (Mouse-ear cress).
   6273..6291    -  promoter       T7 promoter: promoter for bacteriophage T7 RNA polymerase
   6293..6445    +  CDS            lacZα (fragment): LacZα fragment of β-galactosidase; lacZ fragment
   6451..6550    -  misc_feature   bom (fragment): basis of mobility region from pBR322
   6652..1       -  CDS            rop (fragment) (across the origin): Rop protein, which maintains plasmids at low copy number; rop
