[The description below was written by a language model from this plasmid's Addgene catalogue record and pLannotate feature annotations shown in this document.]
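Description:
pGG-PIP30 is a GreenGate entry vector built on the pGGA000 backbone, the module position used in the GreenGate Golden Gate-style cloning system to supply plant promoters. At 6,686 bp, it is a high-copy E. coli plasmid carrying a ColE1/pUC-type origin of replication and a β-lactamase gene under its native bla promoter for ampicillin selection. The annotated backbone also retains remnants typical of a pUC/pGEM-like cloning vector: CAP binding site, lac promoter and operator, partial lacI, lacZα, rop and bom fragments, and SP6 and T7 phage promoters that flank the insert region. None of these plays a role in plants; they are leftovers of the cloning scaffold.

The payload is an approximately 4 kb fragment of Arabidopsis thaliana genomic sequence representing the promoter of GLUTAMATE RECEPTOR 2.7 (GLR2.7, AT2G29120). It occupies the region between the SP6 and T7 sites. The automated annotation does not label the promoter itself, but it flags a short stretch within the insert as a fragment resembling the GLR2.9 coding sequence. This may reflect upstream genomic sequence from a neighbouring, related GLR gene being included in the cloned region, although the record does not explain it. The plasmid contains no reporter, terminator or plant selection marker, since it is an entry module rather than an expression construct.

As a promoter module, pGG-PIP30 is meant to be combined with other GreenGate entry modules, such as tags, coding sequences or reporters, terminators and resistance cassettes, in a plant destination vector. The associated publication concerns spatially distinct phytohormone response zones in Arabidopsis roots colonized by Fusarium oxysporum, which suggests the GLR2.7 promoter drives reporters of plant responses to the fungus, though the record does not state the specific final constructs.
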