Addgene plasmid #196768: pGG-PIP30
Purpose: Contains GLR2.7 promoter
Depositing lab: Marc Somssich. Depositing organization: University of Melbourne. Publication: Resolving spatially distinct phytohormone response zones in Arabidopsis thaliana roots colonized by Fusarium oxysporum. Calabria J, Wang L, Rast-Somssich MI, Chen HW, Watt M, Persson S, Andersen TG, Idnurm A, Somssich M. J Exp Bot. 2025 Jan 17:erae516. doi: 10.1093/jxb/erae516. PubMed 39823275.
Backbone
  Vector backbone: pGGA000
  Total vector size (bp): 6686
  Vector type: GreenGate (GG) Entry Vector
Growth in bacteria
  Bacterial resistance: Ampicillin, 100 μg/mL
  Growth temperature: 37°C
  Growth strain: DH5alpha
  Copy number: High Copy
Gene/Insert
  Gene/Insert name: GLUTAMATE RECEPTOR 2.7 (alt names: GLR2.7; AT2G29120)
  Species: A. thaliana (mustard weed)
  Insert size (bp): 4000
  Entrez Gene: GLR2.7 (a.k.a. AT2G29120, ATGLR2.7, GLUTAMATE RECEPTOR 2.7, GLUTAMATE RECEPTOR 2.7, T9I4.20, T9I4_20, glutamate receptor 2.7)
Terms and licenses: Academic/Nonprofit Terms; Industry Terms: Not Available to Industry
Depositor comments: Please visit https://doi.org/10.1101/2022.12.20.521292 for bioRxiv preprint.
How to cite: pGG-PIP30 was a gift from Marc Somssich (Addgene plasmid # 196768 ; http://n2t.net/addgene:196768 ; RRID:Addgene_196768)
